>Addgene plasmid #142007 | TFORF2276 | addgene full sequence | sequence record 395912 | Addgene NGS Result
TTAATGTAGTCTTATGCAATACTCTTGTAGTCTTGCAACATGGTAACGATGAGTTAGCAACATGCCTTAC
AAGGAGAGAAAAAGCACCGTGCATGCCGATTGGTGGAAGTAAGGTGGTACGATCGTGCCTTATTAGGAAG
GCAACAGACGGGTCTGACATGGATTGGACGAACCACTGAATTGCCGCATTGCAGAGATATTGTATTTAAG
TGCCTAGCTCGATACATAAACGGGTCTCTCTGGTTAGACCAGATCTGAGCCTGGGAGCTCTCTGGCTAAC
TAGGGAACCCACTGCTTAAGCCTCAATAAAGCTTGCCTTGAGTGCTTCAAGTAGTGTGTGCCCGTCTGTT
GTGTGACTCTGGTAACTAGAGATCCCTCAGACCCTTTTAGTCAGTGTGGAAAATCTCTAGCAGTGGCGCC
CGAACAGGGACTTGAAAGCGAAAGGGAAACCAGAGGAGCTCTCTCGACGCAGGACTCGGCTTGCTGAAGC
GCGCACGGCAAGAGGCGAGGGGCGGCGACTGGTGAGTACGCCAAAAATTTTGACTAGCGGAGGCTAGAAG
GAGAGAGATGGGTGCGAGAGCGTCAGTATTAAGCGGGGGAGAATTAGATCGCGATGGGAAAAAATTCGGT
TAAGGCCAGGGGGAAAGAAAAAATATAAATTAAAACATATAGTATGGGCAAGCAGGGAGCTAGAACGATT
CGCAGTTAATCCTGGCCTGTTAGAAACATCAGAAGGCTGTAGACAAATACTGGGACAGCTACAACCATCC
CTTCAGACAGGATCAGAAGAACTTAGATCATTATATAATACAGTAGCAACCCTCTATTGTGTGCATCAAA
GGATAGAGATAAAAGACACCAAGGAAGCTTTAGACAAGATAGAGGAAGAGCAAAACAAAAGTAAGACCAC
CGCACAGCAAGCGGCCGCTGATCTTCAGACCTGGAGGAGGAGATATGAGGGACAATTGGAGAAGTGAATT
ATATAAATATAAAGTAGTAAAAATTGAACCATTAGGAGTAGCACCCACCAAGGCAAAGAGAAGAGTGGTG
CAGAGAGAAAAAAGAGCAGTGGGAATAGGAGCTTTGTTCCTTGGGTTCTTGGGAGCAGCAGGAAGCACTA
TGGGCGCAGCGTCAATGACGCTGACGGTACAGGCCAGACAATTATTGTCTGGTATAGTGCAGCAGCAGAA
CAATTTGCTGAGGGCTATTGAGGCGCAACAGCATCTGTTGCAACTCACAGTCTGGGGCATCAAGCAGCTC
CAGGCAAGAATCCTGGCTGTGGAAAGATACCTAAAGGATCAACAGCTCCTGGGGATTTGGGGTTGCTCTG
GAAAACTCATTTGCACCACTGCTGTGCCTTGGAATGCTAGTTGGAGTAATAAATCTCTGGAACAGATTTG
GAATCACACGACCTGGATGGAGTGGGACAGAGAAATTAACAATTACACAAGCTTAATACACTCCTTAATT
GAAGAATCGCAAAACCAGCAAGAAAAGAATGAACAAGAATTATTGGAATTAGATAAATGGGCAAGTTTGT
GGAATTGGTTTAACATAACAAATTGGCTGTGGTATATAAAATTATTCATAATGATAGTAGGAGGCTTGGT
AGGTTTAAGAATAGTTTTTGCTGTACTTTCTATAGTGAATAGAGTTAGGCAGGGATATTCACCATTATCG
TTTCAGACCCACCTCCCAACCCCGAGGGGACCCATGCATTGCATCTCAATTAGTCAGCAACCAGGTGTGG
AAAGTCCCCAGGCTCCCCAGCAGGCAGAAGTATGCAAAGCATGCGTCTCAATTAGTCAGCAACCATAGTC
CCGCCCCTAACTCCGCCCATCCCGCCCCTAACTCCGCCCAGTTCCGCCCATTCTCCGCCCCATGGCTGAC
TAATTTTTTTTATTTATGCAGAGGCCGAGGCCGCCTCGGCCTCTGAGCTATTCCAGAAGTAGTGAGGAGG
CTTTTTTGGAGGCCTAGGCTTTTGCAAAAAGCTTTCTAGAGGTACCACCGGAGCTTACCATGACCGAGTA
CAAGCCCACGGTGCGCCTCGCCACCCGCGACGACGTCCCCAGGGCCGTACGCACCCTCGCCGCCGCGTTC
GCCGACTACCCCGCCACGCGCCACACCGTCGATCCGGACCGCCACATCGAGCGGGTCACCGAGCTGCAAG
AACTCTTCCTCACGCGCGTCGGGCTCGACATCGGCAAGGTGTGGGTCGCGGACGACGGCGCCGCCGTGGC
GGTCTGGACCACGCCGGAGAGCGTCGAAGCGGGGGCGGTGTTCGCCGAGATCGGCCCGCGCATGGCCGAG
TTGAGCGGTTCCCGGCTGGCCGCGCAGCAACAGATGGAAGGCCTCCTGGCGCCGCACCGGCCCAAGGAGC
CCGCGTGGTTCCTGGCCACCGTCGGCGTCTCGCCCGACCACCAGGGCAAGGGTCTGGGCAGCGCCGTCGT
GCTCCCCGGAGTGGAGGCGGCCGAGCGCGCCGGGGTGCCCGCCTTCCTGGAGACCTCCGCGCCCCGCAAC
CTCCCCTTCTACGAGCGGCTCGGCTTCACCGTCACCGCCGACGTCGAGGTGCCCGAAGGACCGCGCACCT
GGTGCATGACCCGCAAGCCCGGTGCCAGTTAACGAATTCTAGATCTTGAGACAAATGGCAGTATTCATCC
ACAATTTTAAAAGAAAAGGGGGGATTGGGGGGTACAGTGCAGGGGAAAGAATAGTAGACATAATAGCAAC
AGACATACAAACTAAAGAATTACAAAAACAAATTACAAAAATTCAAAATTTTCGGGTTTATTACAGGGAC
AGCAGAGATCCACTTTGGCGCCGGCTCGAGGCCTGCAGGTGCAAAGATGGATAAAGTTTTAAACAGAGAG
GAATCTTTGCAGCTAATGGACCTTCTAGGTCTTGAAAGGAGTGGGAATTGGCTCCGGTGCCCGTCAGTGG
GCAGAGCGCACATCGCCCACAGTCCCCGAGAAGTTGGGGGGAGGGGTCGGCAATTGAACCGGTGCCTAGA
GAAGGTGGCGCGGGGTAAACTGGGAAAGTGATGTCGTGTACTGGCTCCGCCTTTTTCCCGAGGGTGGGGG
AGAACCGTATATAAGTGCAGTAGTCGCCGTGAACGTTCTTTTTCGCAACGGGTTTGCCGCCAGAACACAG
GTAAGTGCCGTGTGTGGTTCCCGCGGGCCTGGCCTCTTTACGGGTTATGGCCCTTGCGTGCCTTGAATTA
CTTCCACCTGGCTGCAGTACGTGATTCTTGATCCCGAGCTTCGGGTTGGAAGTGGGTGGGAGAGTTCGAG
GCCTTGCGCTTAAGGAGCCCCTTCGCCTCGTGCTTGAGTTGAGGCCTGGCCTGGGCGCTGGGGCCGCCGC
GTGCGAATCTGGTGGCACCTTCGCGCCTGTCTCGCTGCTTTCGATAAGTCTCTAGCCATTTAAAATTTTT
GATGACCTGCTGCGACGCTTTTTTTCTGGCAAGATAGTCTTGTAAATGCGGGCCAAGATCTGCACACTGG
TATTTCGGTTTTTGGGGCCGCGGGCGGCGACGGGGCCCGTGCGTCCCAGCGCACATGTTCGGCGAGGCGG
GGCCTGCGAGCGCGGCCACCGAGAATCGGACGGGGGTAGTCTCAAGCTGGCCGGCCTGCTCTGGTGCCTG
GCCTCGCGCCGCCGTGTATCGCCCCGCCCTGGGCGGCAAGGCTGGCCCGGTCGGCACCAGTTGCGTGAGC
GGAAAGATGGCCGCTTCCCGGCCCTGCTGCAGGGAGCTCAAAATGGAGGACGCGGCGCTCGGGAGAGCGG
GCGGGTGAGTCACCCACACAAAGGAAAAGGGCCTTTCCGTCCTCAGCCGTCGCTTCATGTGACTCCACGG
AGTACCGGGCGCCGTCCAGGCACCTCGATTAGTTCTCGAGCTTTTGGAGTACGTCGTCTTTAGGTTGGGG
GGAGGGGTTTTATGCGATGGAGTTTCCCCACACTGAGTGGGTGGAGACTGAAGTTAGGCCAGCTTGGCAC
TTGATGTAATTCTCCTTGGAATTTGCCCTTTTTGAGTTTGGATCTTGGTTCATTCTCAAGCCTCAGACAG
TGGTTCAAAGTTTTTTTCTTCCATTTCAGGTGTCGTGAGGCTAGCACCGCCACCATGCCCACCGTGGATG
ACATTCTGGAGCAGGTTGGGGAGTCTGGCTGGTTCCAGAAGCAAGCCTTCCTCATCTTATGCCTGCTGTC
GGCTGCCTTTGCGCCCATCTGTGTGGGCATCGTCTTCCTGGGTTTCACACCTGACCACCACTGCCAGAGT
CCTGGGGTGGCTGAGCTGAGCCAGCGCTGTGGCTGGAGCCCTGCGGAGGAGCTGAACTATACAGTGCCAG
GCCTGGGGCCCGCGGGCGAGGCCTTCCTTGGCCAGTGCAGGCGCTATGAAGTGGACTGGAACCAGAGCGC
CCTCAGCTGTGTAGACCCCCTGGCTAGCCTGGCCACCAACAGGAGCCACCTGCCGCTGGGTCCCTGCCAG
GATGGCTGGGTGTATGACACGCCCGGCTCTTCCATCGTCACTGAGTTCAACCTGGTGTGTGCTGACTCCT
GGAAGCTGGACCTCTTTCAGTCCTGTTTGAATGCGGGCTTCTTGTTTGGCTCTCTCGGTGTTGGCTACTT
TGCAGACAGGTTTGGCCGTAAGCTGTGTCTCCTGGGAACTGTGCTGGTCAACGCGGTGTCGGGCGTGCTC
ATGGCCTTCTCGCCCAACTACATGTCCATGCTGCTCTTCCGCCTGCTGCAGGGCCTGGTCAGCAAGGGCA
ACTGGATGGCTGGCTACACCCTAATCACAGAATTTGTTGGCTCGGGCTCCAGAAGAACGGTGGCGATCAT
GTACCAGATGGCCTTCACGGTGGGGCTGGTGGCGCTTACCGGGCTGGCCTACGCCCTGCCTCACTGGCGC
TGGCTGCAGCTGGCAGTCTCCCTGCCCACCTTCCTCTTCCTGCTCTACTACTGGTGTGTGCCGGAGTCCC
CTCGGTGGCTGTTATCACAAAAAAGAAACACTGAAGCAATAAAGATAATGGACCACATCGCTCAAAAGAA
TGGGAAGTTGCCTCCTGCTGATTTAAAGATGCTTTCCCTCGAAGAGGATGTCACCGAAAAGCTGAGCCCT
TCATTTGCAGACCTGTTCCGCACGCCGCGCCTGAGGAAGCGCACCTTCATCCTGATGTACCTGTGGTTCA
CGGACTCTGTGCTCTATCAGGGGCTCATCCTGCACATGGGCGCCACCAGCGGGAACCTCTACCTGGATTT
CCTTTACTCCGCTCTGGTCGAAATCCCGGGGGCCTTCATAGCCCTCATCACCATTGACCGCGTGGGCCGC
ATCTACCCCATGGCCATGTCAAATTTGTTGGCGGGGGCAGCCTGCCTCGTCATGATTTTTATCTCACCTG
ACCTGCACTGGTTAAACATCATAATCATGTGTGTTGGCCGAATGGGAATCACCATTGCAATACAAATGAT
CTGCCTGGTGAATGCTGAGCTGTACCCCACATTCGTCAGCGGTGTTGGGCCTGCTTGCCGCGGGAGTGAC
GCTACTTCTTCCAGAGACCAAGGGGGTCGCTTTGCCAGAGACCATGAAGGACGCCGAGAACCTTGGGAGA
AAAGCAAAGCCCAAAGAAAACACGATTTACCTTAGTAATGAACTAGTCCGTAACTTGAAAGTATTTCGAT
TTCTTGGCTTTATATATCTTGTGGAAAGGACGATAGGGCAAGCTGGTGATCAGAGATACGCGTTAAGTCG
ACAATCAACCTCTGGATTACAAAATTTGTGAAAGATTGACTGGTATTCTTAACTATGTTGCTCCTTTTAC
GCTATGTGGATACGCTGCTTTAATGCCTTTGTATCATGCTATTGCTTCCCGTATGGCTTTCATTTTCTCC
TCCTTGTATAAATCCTGGTTGCTGTCTCTTTATGAGGAGTTGTGGCCCGTTGTCAGGCAACGTGGCGTGG
TGTGCACTGTGTTTGCTGACGCAACCCCCACTGGTTGGGGCATTGCCACCACCTGTCAGCTCCTTTCCGG
GACTTTCGCTTTCCCCCTCCCTATTGCCACGGCGGAACTCATCGCCGCCTGCCTTGCCCGCTGCTGGACA
GGGGCTCGGCTGTTGGGCACTGACAATTCCGTGGTGTTGTCGGGGAAATCATCGTCCTTTCCTTGGCTGC
TCGCCTGTGTTGCCACCTGGATTCTGCGCGGGACGTCCTTCTGCTACGTCCCTTCGGCCCTCAATCCAGC
GGACCTTCCTTCCCGCGGCCTGCTGCCGGCTCTGCGGCCTCTTCCGCGTCTTCGCCTTCGCCCTCAGACG
AGTCGGATCTCCCTTTGGGCCGCCTCCCCGCGTCGACTTTAAGACCAATGACTTACAAGGCAGCTGTAGA
TCTTAGCCACTTTTTAAAAGAAAAGGGGGGACTGGAAGGGCTAATTCACTCCCAACGAAGACAAGATCTG
CTTTTTGCTTGTACTGGGTCTCTCTGGTTAGACCAGATCTGAGCCTGGGAGCTCTCTGGCTAACTAGGGA
ACCCACTGCTTAAGCCTCAATAAAGCTTGCCTTGAGTGCTTCAAGTAGTGTGTGCCCGTCTGTTGTGTGA
CTCTGGTAACTAGAGATCCCTCAGACCCTTTTAGTCAGTGTGGAAAATCTCTAGCAGTACGTATAGTAGT
TCATGTCATCTTATTATTCAGTATTTATAACTTGCAAAGAAATGAATATCAGAGAGTGAGAGGAACTTGT
TTATTGCAGCTTATAATGGTTACAAATAAAGCAATAGCATCACAAATTTCACAAATAAAGCATTTTTTTC
ACTGCATTCTAGTTGTGGTTTGTCCAAACTCATCAATGTATCTTATCATGTCTGGCTCTAGCTATCCCGC
CCCTAACTCCGCCCATCCCGCCCCTAACTCCGCCCAGTTCCGCCCATTCTCCGCCCCATGGCTGACTAAT
TTTTTTTATTTATGCAGAGGCCGAGGCCGCCTCGGCCTCTGAGCTATTCCAGAAGTAGTGAGGAGGCTTT
TTTGGAGGCCTAGGGACGTACCCAATTCGCCCTATAGTGAGTCGTATTACGCGCGCTCACTGGCCGTCGT
TTTACAACGTCGTGACTGGGAAAACCCTGGCGTTACCCAACTTAATCGCCTTGCAGCACATCCCCCTTTC
GCCAGCTGGCGTAATAGCGAAGAGGCCCGCACCGATCGCCCTTCCCAACAGTTGCGCAGCCTGAATGGCG
AATGGG
[124 nt withheld, positions 7217-7340]
C
[91 nt withheld, positions 7342-7432]
A
[49 nt withheld, positions 7434-7482]
CCTTTGACGTTGGAGTCCACGTTCTTT
[37 nt withheld, positions 7510-7546]
ACCCTATCTCGGTCTATTCTTTTGATTTATAAGGGATTTTGCCGATTTCGGCCTATTGGTTAAAAAATGA
GCTGATTTAACAAAAATTTAACGCGAATTTTAACAAAATATTAACGCTTACAATTTAGGTGGCACTTTTC
GGGGAAATGTGCGCGGAACCCCTATTTGTTTATTTTTCTAAATACATTCAAATATGTATCCGCTCATGAG
ACAATAACCCTGATAAATGCTTCAATAATATTGAAAAAGGAAGAGTATGAGTATTCAACATTTCCGTGTC
GCCCTTATTCCCTTTTTTGCGGCATTTTGCCTTCCTGTTTTTGCTCACCCAGAAACGCTGGTGAAAGTAA
AAGATGCTGAAGATCAGTTGGGTGCACGAGTGGGTTACATCGAACTGGATCTCAACAGCGGTAAGATCCT
TGAGAGTTTTCGCCCCGAAGAACGTTTTCCAATGATGAGCACTTTTAAAGTTCTGCTATGTGGCGCGGTA
TTATCCCGTATTGACGCCGGGCAAGAGCAACTCGGTCGCCGCATACACTATTCTCAGAATGACTTGGTTG
AGTACTCACCAGTCACAGAAAAGCATCTTACGGATGGCATGACAGTAAGAGAATTATGCAGTGCTGCCAT
AACCATGAGTGATAACACTGCGGCCAACTTACTTCTGACAACGATCGGAGGACCGAAGGAGCTAACCGCT
TTTTTGCACAACATGGGGGATCATGTAACTCGCCTTGATCGTTGGGAACCGGAGCTGAATGAAGCCATAC
CAAACGACGAGCGTGACACCACGATGCCTGTAGCAATGGCAACAACGTTGCGCAAACTATTAACTGGCGA
ACTACTTACTCTAGCTTCCCGGCAACAATTAATAGACTGGATGGAGGCGGATAAAGTTGCAGGACCACTT
CTGCGCTCGGCCCTTCCGGCTGGCTGGTTTATTGCTGATAAATCTGGAGCCGGTGAGCGTGGGTCTCGCG
GTATCATTGCAGCACTGGGGCCAGATGGTAAGCCCTCCCGTATCGTAGTTATCTACACGACGGGGAGTCA
GGCAACTATGGATGAACGAAATAGACAGATCGCTGAGATAGGTGCCTCACTGATTAAGCATTGGTAACTG
TCAGACCAAGTTTACTCATATATACTTTAGATTGATTTAAAACTTCATTTTTAATTTAAAAGGATCTAGG
TGAAGATCCTTTTTGATAATCTCATGACCAAAATCCCTTAACGTGAGTTTTCGTTCCACTGAGCGTCAGA
CCCCGTAGAAAAGATCAAAGGATCTTCTTGAGATCCTTTTTTTCTGCGCGTAATCTGCTGCTTGCAAACA
AAAAAACCACCGCTACCAGCGGTGGTTTGTTTGCCGGATCAAGAGCTACCAACTCTTTTTCCGAAGGTAA
CTGGCTTCAGCAGAGCGCAGATACCAAATACTGTTCTTCTAGTGTAGCCGTAGTTAGGCCACCACTTCAA
GAACTCTGTAGCACCGCCTACATACCTCGCTCTGCTAATCCTGTTACCAGTGGCTGCTGCCAGTGGCGAT
AAGTCGTGTCTTACCGGGTTGGACTCAAGACGATAGTTACCGGATAAGGCGCAGCGGTCGGGCTGAACGG
GGGGTTCGTGCACACAGCCCAGCTTGGAGCGAACGACCTACACCGAACTGAGATACCTACAGCGTGAGCT
ATGAGAAAGCGCCACGCTTCCCGAAGGGAGAAAGGCGGACAGGTATCCGGTAAGCGGCAGGGTCGGAACA
GGAGAGCGCACGAGGGAGCTTCCAGGGGGAAACGCCTGGTATCTTTATAGTCCTGTCGGGTTTCGCCACC
TCTGACTTGAGCGTCGATTTTTGTGATGCTCGTCAGGGGGGCGGAGCCTATGGAAAAACGCCAGCAACGC
GGCCTTTTTACGGTTCCTGGCCTTTTGCTGGCCTTTTGCTCACATGTTCTTTCCTGCGTTATCCCCTGAT
TCTGTGGATAACCGTATTACCGCCTTTGAGTGAGCTGATACCGCTCGCCGCAGCCGAACGACCGAGCGCA
GCGAGTCAGTGAGCGAGGAAGCGGAAGAGCGCCCAATACGCAAACCGCCTCTCCCCGCGCGTTGGCCGAT
TCATTAATGCAGCTGGCACGACAGGTTTCCCGACTGGAAAGCGGGCAGTGAGCGCAACGCAATTAATGTG
AGTTAGCTCACTCATTAGGCACCCCAGGCTTTACACTTTATGCTTCCGGCTCGTATGTTGTGTGGAATTG
TGAGCGGATAACAATTTCACACAGGAAACAGCTATGACCATGATTACGCCAAGCGCGCAATTAACCCTCA
CTAAAGGGAACAAAAGCTGGAGCTGCAAGC
Features (pLannotate 1.2.2; 32 found; start..end, strand, type, name):
      5..231     +  promoter       RSV promoter: Rous sarcoma virus enhancer/promoter
    232..412     +  LTR            5' LTR (truncated): truncated 5' long terminal repeat (LTR) from HIV-1
    459..584     +  misc_feature   HIV-1 Ψ: packaging signal of human immunodeficiency virus type 1
    568..931     +  CDS            HIV-1 gag (fragment): gag protein from human immunodeficiency virus 1; gag
   1077..1310    +  misc_feature   RRE: The Rev response element (RRE) of HIV-1 allows for Rev-dependent mRNA export from the nucleus to the cytoplasm.
   1687..1713    +  CDS            Rev (fragment): human immunodeficiency virus 1 (HIV-1) Rev protein; rev; enhances nuclear export of unspliced and incompletely spliced viral mRNAs
   1720..1743    +  promoter       SV40 promoter (fragment): SV40 early promoter
   1744..1815    +  promoter       SV40 promoter (fragment): SV40 enhancer and early promoter
   1839..1974    +  rep_origin     SV40 ori: SV40 origin of replication
   2020..2616    +  CDS            PuroR (fragment): puromycin N-acetyltransferase; pac from Streptomyces; confers resistance to puromycin
   2665..2782    +  misc_feature   cPPT/CTS: central polypurine tract and central termination sequence of HIV-1
   2847..2913    +  CDS            small t antigen (fragment): SV40 (simian virus 40) small t antigen
   2920..4098    +  promoter       EF-1α promoter: strong constitutive promoter for human elongation factor EF-1α
   4115..5509    +  CDS            SLC22A1 (fragment): S22A1_HUMAN - Also known as OCT1. Experimental evidence at protein level: Swiss-Prot protein existence level 1. Translocates a broad array of organic cations with various structures and molecular weights including the model compounds 1- methyl-4-phenylpyridinium (MPP), tetraethylammonium (TEA), N-1- methylnicotinamide (NMN), 4-(4-(dimethylamino)styryl)-N- methylpyridinium (ASP), the endogenous compounds choline, guanidine, histamine, epinephrine, adrenaline, noradrenaline and dopamine, and the drugs quinine, and metformin. The transport of organic cations is inhibited by a broad array of compo
   5499..5633    +  CDS            SLC22A1 (fragment): S22A1_HUMAN - Also known as OCT1. Experimental evidence at protein level: Swiss-Prot protein existence level 1. Translocates a broad array of organic cations with various structures and molecular weights including the model compounds 1- methyl-4-phenylpyridinium (MPP), tetraethylammonium (TEA), N-1- methylnicotinamide (NMN), 4-(4-(dimethylamino)styryl)-N- methylpyridinium (ASP), the endogenous compounds choline, guanidine, histamine, epinephrine, adrenaline, noradrenaline and dopamine, and the drugs quinine, and metformin. The transport of organic cations is inhibited by a broad array of compo
   5648..5701    +  promoter       U6 promoter (fragment): RNA polymerase III promoter for human U6 snRNA
   5743..6331    +  misc_feature   WPRE: woodchuck hepatitis virus posttranscriptional regulatory element
   6382..6401    +  misc_feature   cPPT/CTS (fragment): central polypurine tract and central termination sequence of HIV-1
   6403..6636    +  LTR            3' LTR (ΔU3): self-inactivating 3' long terminal repeat (LTR) from HIV-1
   6714..6835    +  polyA_signal   SV40 poly(A) signal: SV40 polyadenylation signal
   6875..7010    +  rep_origin     SV40 ori: SV40 origin of replication
   7031..7049    -  promoter       T7 promoter: promoter for bacteriophage T7 RNA polymerase
   7057..7212    +  CDS            lacZα (fragment): LacZα fragment of β-galactosidase; lacZ fragment
   7217..7645    +  rep_origin     f1 ori (sequence partly withheld): f1 bacteriophage origin of replication; arrow indicates direction of (+) strand synthesis
   7698..7802    +  promoter       AmpR promoter: bla
   7803..8663    +  CDS            AmpR: β-lactamase; bla; confers resistance to ampicillin, carbenicillin, and related antibiotics
   8834..9422    +  rep_origin     ori: high-copy-number ColE1/pMB1/pBR322/pUC origin of replication
   9605..9697    +  CDS            lacI (fragment): lac repressor; lacI; The lac repressor binds to the lac operator to inhibit transcription in E. coli. This inhibition can be relieved by adding lactose or isopropyl-β-D-thiogalactopyranoside (IPTG).
   9710..9731    +  protein_bind   CAP binding site: CAP binding activates transcription in the presence of cAMP. E. coli catabolite activator protein
   9746..9776    +  promoter       lac promoter: promoter for the E. coli lac operon
   9784..9800    +  protein_bind   lac operator: The lac repressor binds to the lac operator to inhibit transcription in E. coli. This inhibition can be relieved by adding lactose or isopropyl-β-D-thiogalactopyranoside (IPTG). lac repressor encoded by lacI
   9845..9863    +  promoter       T3 promoter: promoter for bacteriophage T3 RNA polymerase
