[The description below was written by a language model from this plasmid's Addgene catalogue record and pLannotate feature annotations shown in this document.]
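Description:
TFORF2276 is a third-generation-style, self-inactivating lentiviral expression plasmid built on the pLX_TRC317 backbone, one member of a barcoded ORF collection made for pooled transcription factor overexpression screens. It is maintained in E. coli through a high-copy ColE1/pUC-type origin with ampicillin resistance (bla), and also carries an f1 origin and remnants of a lac/T7/T3 cloning region. Because the LTR repeats make the plasmid prone to recombination, the depositor advises checking several colonies.

The viral portion runs from an RSV promoter fused to a truncated HIV-1 5' LTR, which drives genomic RNA production in packaging cells, through the Ψ packaging signal with a gag fragment, the RRE for Rev-dependent export, and a cPPT/CTS, to a WPRE and a ΔU3 3' LTR followed by an SV40 polyadenylation signal. Within this unit, an SV40 early promoter/origin segment precedes a puromycin N-acetyltransferase gene for selecting transduced mammalian cells. A separate EF-1α promoter drives the insert, human SLC22A1 (also called OCT1), with a catalogued insert size of 1622 bp and corresponding to the transcript isoform cited by the depositor. The annotation splits the coding sequence into two slightly overlapping fragments, which may reflect how this isoform aligns to the reference protein. SLC22A1 encodes an organic cation transporter rather than a classical transcription factor; the record does not explain its inclusion in the library.

The collection's 24-bp barcode is not annotated in the feature table, so its position cannot be stated from the record. A short U6 promoter fragment lies between the ORF and the WPRE. The barcode allows the delivered ORF to be identified by sequencing in pooled experiments, such as the directed differentiation screens for which the library was made.
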