Addgene plasmid #142007: TFORF2276
Purpose: Lentiviral vector for overexpressing transcription factor ORFs with unique 24-bp barcodes. Barcodes facilitate identification of transcription factors in pooled screens.
Depositing lab: Feng Zhang. Depositing organization: Broad Institute. Publication: A transcription factor atlas of directed differentiation. Joung J, Ma S, Tay T, Geiger-Schuller KR, Kirchgatterer PC, Verdine VK, Guo B, Arias-Garcia MA, Allen WE, Singh A, Kuksenko O, Abudayyeh OO, Gootenberg JS, Fu Z, Macrae RK, Buenrostro JD, Regev A, Zhang F. Cell. 2023 Jan 5;186(1):209-229.e26. doi: 10.1016/j.cell.2022.11.026. PubMed 36608654.
Backbone
  Vector backbone: pLX_TRC317
  Backbone manufacturer: Broad Institute Genetic Perturbation Platform
  Backbone size w/o insert (bp): 8264
  Vector type: Mammalian Expression, Lentiviral
  Selectable markers: Puromycin
Growth in bacteria
  Bacterial resistance: Ampicillin, 100 μg/mL
  Growth temperature: 37°C
  Growth strain: NEB Stable
  Copy number: High Copy
Gene/Insert
  Gene/Insert name: SLC22A1
  Species: H. sapiens (human)
  Insert size (bp): 1622
  Entrez Gene: SLC22A1 (a.k.a. HOCT1, OCT1, oct1_cds)
  Promoter: EF1a
  Cloning method: Unknown
  Sequencing primers: 5′ GGGTGGAGACTGAAGTTAGGCCAG; 3′ CACATAGCGTAAAAGGAGCAACATAG
Terms and licenses: Academic/Nonprofit Terms; Industry Terms: Not Available to Industry
Depositor comments: NM_153187,ENST00000324965 . The transcription factor ORF portion of this plasmid was synthesized by Genewiz. Please test multiple small colonies in case of plasmid recombination. To make this collection available in a timely manner, a portion of this collection was not fully sequenced by Addgene. If an Addgene verified full plasmid sequence is not available, please contact us prior to placing an order to request the full sequence.
How to cite: TFORF2276 was a gift from Feng Zhang (Addgene plasmid # 142007 ; http://n2t.net/addgene:142007 ; RRID:Addgene_142007)
