>Addgene plasmid #142007 | TFORF2276 | depositor partial sequence | sequence record 278158 | Insert
ACCGCCACCATGCCCACCGTGGATGACATTCTGGAGCAGGTTGGGGAGTCTGGCTGGTTCCAGAAGCAAG
CCTTCCTCATCTTATGCCTGCTGTCGGCTGCCTTTGCGCCCATCTGTGTGGGCATCGTCTTCCTGGGTTT
CACACCTGACCACCACTGCCAGAGTCCTGGGGTGGCTGAGCTGAGCCAGCGCTGTGGCTGGAGCCCTGCG
GAGGAGCTGAACTATACAGTGCCAGGCCTGGGGCCCGCGGGCGAGGCCTTCCTTGGCCAGTGCAGGCGCT
ATGAAGTGGACTGGAACCAGAGCGCCCTCAGCTGTGTAGACCCCCTGGCTAGCCTGGCCACCAACAGGAG
CCACCTGCCGCTGGGTCCCTGCCAGGATGGCTGGGTGTATGACACGCCCGGCTCTTCCATCGTCACTGAG
TTCAACCTGGTGTGTGCTGACTCCTGGAAGCTGGACCTCTTTCAGTCCTGTTTGAATGCGGGCTTCTTGT
TTGGCTCTCTCGGTGTTGGCTACTTTGCAGACAGGTTTGGCCGTAAGCTGTGTCTCCTGGGAACTGTGCT
GGTCAACGCGGTGTCGGGCGTGCTCATGGCCTTCTCGCCCAACTACATGTCCATGCTGCTCTTCCGCCTG
CTGCAGGGCCTGGTCAGCAAGGGCAACTGGATGGCTGGCTACACCCTAATCACAGAATTTGTTGGCTCGG
GCTCCAGAAGAACGGTGGCGATCATGTACCAGATGGCCTTCACGGTGGGGCTGGTGGCGCTTACCGGGCT
GGCCTACGCCCTGCCTCACTGGCGCTGGCTGCAGCTGGCAGTCTCCCTGCCCACCTTCCTCTTCCTGCTC
TACTACTGGTGTGTGCCGGAGTCCCCTCGGTGGCTGTTATCACAAAAAAGAAACACTGAAGCAATAAAGA
TAATGGACCACATCGCTCAAAAGAATGGGAAGTTGCCTCCTGCTGATTTAAAGATGCTTTCCCTCGAAGA
GGATGTCACCGAAAAGCTGAGCCCTTCATTTGCAGACCTGTTCCGCACGCCGCGCCTGAGGAAGCGCACC
TTCATCCTGATGTACCTGTGGTTCACGGACTCTGTGCTCTATCAGGGGCTCATCCTGCACATGGGCGCCA
CCAGCGGGAACCTCTACCTGGATTTCCTTTACTCCGCTCTGGTCGAAATCCCGGGGGCCTTCATAGCCCT
CATCACCATTGACCGCGTGGGCCGCATCTACCCCATGGCCATGTCAAATTTGTTGGCGGGGGCAGCCTGC
CTCGTCATGATTTTTATCTCACCTGACCTGCACTGGTTAAACATCATAATCATGTGTGTTGGCCGAATGG
GAATCACCATTGCAATACAAATGATCTGCCTGGTGAATGCTGAGCTGTACCCCACATTCGTCAGCGGTGT
TGGGCCTGCTTGCCGCGGGAGTGACGCTACTTCTTCCAGAGACCAAGGGGGTCGCTTTGCCAGAGACCAT
GAAGGACGCCGAGAACCTTGGGAGAAAAGCAAAGCCCAAAGAAAACACGATTTACCTTAGTAATGAACTA
GTCCGTAACTTGAAAGTATTTCGATTTCTTGGCTTTATATATCTTGTGGAAAGGACGATAGGGCAAGCTG
GTGATCAGAGAT
