>Addgene plasmid #142007 | TFORF2276 | depositor partial sequence | sequence record 278159 | Barcode
TAGGGCAAGCTGGTGATCAGAGAT
